>Addgene plasmid #175521 | pcDNA5/FRT/TO_H2B-HaloTag10-T2A-EGFP | addgene full sequence | sequence record 343762 | Addgene NGS Result
GTGCCACCTGACGTCGACGGATCGGGAGATCTCCCGATCCCCTATGGTGCACTCTCAGTACAATCTGCTC
TGATGCCGCATAGTTAAGCCAGTATCTGCTCCCTGCTTGTGTGTTGGAGGTCGCTGAGTAGTGCGCGAGC
AAAATTTAAGCTACAACAAGGCAAGGCTTGACCGACAATTGCATGAAGAATCTGCTTAGGGTTAGGCGTT
TTGCGCTGCTTCGCGATGTACGGGCCAGATATACGCGTTGACATTGATTATTGACTAGTTATTAATAGTA
ATCAATTACGGGGTCATTAGTTCATAGCCCATATATGGAGTTCCGCGTTACATAACTTACGGTAAATGGC
CCGCCTGGCTGACCGCCCAACGACCCCCGCCCATTGACGTCAATAATGACGTATGTTCCCATAGTAACGC
CAATAGGGACTTTCCATTGACGTCAATGGGTGGAGTATTTACGGTAAACTGCCCACTTGGCAGTACATCA
AGTGTATCATATGCCAAGTACGCCCCCTATTGACGTCAATGACGGTAAATGGCCCGCCTGGCATTATGCC
CAGTACATGACCTTATGGGACTTTCCTACTTGGCAGTACATCTACGTATTAGTCATCGCTATTACCATGG
TGATGCGGTTTTGGCAGTACATCAATGGGCGTGGATAGCGGTTTGACTCACGGGGATTTCCAAGTCTCCA
CCCCATTGACGTCAATGGGAGTTTGTTTTGGCACCAAAATCAACGGGACTTTCCAAAATGTCGTAACAAC
TCCGCCCCATTGACGCAAATGGGCGGTAGGCGTGTACGGTGGGAGGTCTATATAAGCAGAGCTCTCCCTA
TCAGTGATAGAGATCTCCCTATCAGTGATAGAGATCGTCGACGAGCTCGTTTAGTGAACCGTCAGATCGC
CTGGAGACGCCATCCACGCTGTTTTGACCTCCATAGAAGACACCGGGACCGATCCAGCCTCCGGACTCTA
GCGTTTAAACTTAAGCTTGGTACCGAGCTCGGATCCACTAGTCCAGTGTGGTGGAATTCTGCAGATATCC
AGCAACCATGCCAGAGCCAGCGAAGTCTGCTCCCGCCCCGAAAAAGGGCTCCAAGAAGGCGGTGACTAAG
GCGCAGAAGAAAGGCGGCAAGAAGCGCAAGCGCAGCCGCAAGGAGAGCTATTCCATCTATGTGTACAAGG
TTCTGAAGCAGGTCCACCCTGACACCGGCATTTCGTCCAAGGCCATGGGCATCATGAATTCGTTTGTGAA
CGACATTTTCGAGCGCATCGCAGGTGAGGCTTCCCGCCTGGCGCATTACAACAAGCGCTCGACCATCACC
TCCAGGGAGATCCAGACGGCCGTGCGCCTGCTGCTGCCTGGGGAGTTGGCCAAGCACGCCGTGTCCGAGG
GTACTAAGGCCATCACCAAGTACACCAGCGCTAAGGCTAGCGGATCCGAAATCGGTACTGGCTTTCCATT
CGACCCCCATTATGTGGAAGTCCTGGGCGAGCGCATGCACTACGTCGATGTTGGTCCGCGCGATGGCACC
CCTGTGCTGTTCCTGCACGGTAACCCGACCTCCTCCTACGTGTGGCGCAACATCATCCCGCATGTTGCAC
CGACCCATCGCTGCATTGCTCCAGACCTGATCGGTATGGGCAAATCCGACAAACCAGACCTGGGTTATTT
CTTCGACGACCACGTCCGCTTCATGGATGCCTTCATCGAAGCCCTGGGTCTGGAAGAGGTCGTCCTGGTC
ATTCACGACTGGGGCTCCGCTCTGGGTTTCCACTGGGCCAAGCGCAATCCAGAGCGCGTCAAAGGTATTG
CATTTATGGAGTTCATCCGCCCTATCCCGACCTGGGACGAATGGCCAGAATTTGCCCGCGAGACCTTCCA
GGCCTTCCGCACCACCGACGTCGGCCGCAAGCTGATCATCGATTGGAACGTTTTTATCGAGGGTACGCTG
CCGATGGGTGTCGTCCGCCCGCTGACTGAAGTCGAGATGGACCATTACCGCGAGCCGTTCCTGAATCCTG
TTGACCGCGAGCCACTGTGGCGCTTCCCAAACGAGCTGCCAATCGCCGGTGAGCCAGCGAACATCGTCGC
GCTGGTCGAAGAATACATGGACTGGCTGCACCAGTCCCCTGTCCCGAAGCTGCTGTTCTGGGGCACCCCA
GGCGTTCTGATCCCACCGGCCGAAGCCGCTCGCCTGGCCAAAAGCCTGCCTAACTGCAAGGCTGTGGACA
TCGGCCCGGGTCTGAATCTGCTGCAAGAAGACAACCCGGACCTGATCGGCAGCGAGATCGCGCGCTGGCT
GTCTACTCTGGAGATTTCCGGTGGCCGCGGCAGTGGAGAGGGCAGAGGAAGTCTGCTAACATGCGGTGAC
GTCGAGGAGAATCCTGGCCCAGTGAGCAAGGGCGAGGAGCTGTTCACCGGGGTGGTGCCCATCCTGGTCG
AGCTGGACGGCGACGTAAACGGCCACAAGTTCAGCGTGTCCGGCGAGGGCGAGGGCGATGCCACCTACGG
CAAGCTGACCCTGAAGTTCATCTGCACCACCGGCAAGCTGCCCGTGCCCTGGCCCACCCTCGTGACCACC
CTGACCTACGGCGTGCAGTGCTTCAGCCGCTACCCCGACCACATGAAGCAGCACGACTTCTTCAAGTCCG
CCATGCCCGAAGGCTACGTCCAGGAGCGCACCATCTTCTTCAAGGACGACGGCAACTACAAGACCCGCGC
CGAGGTGAAGTTCGAGGGCGACACCCTGGTGAACCGCATCGAGCTGAAGGGCATCGACTTCAAGGAGGAC
GGCAACATCCTGGGGCACAAGCTGGAGTACAACTACAACAGCCACAACGTCTATATCATGGCCGACAAGC
AGAAGAACGGCATCAAGGTGAACTTCAAGATCCGCCACAACATCGAGGACGGCAGCGTGCAGCTCGCCGA
CCACTACCAGCAGAACACCCCCATCGGCGACGGCCCCGTGCTGCTGCCCGACAACCACTACCTGAGCACC
CAGTCCGCCCTGAGCAAAGACCCCAACGAGAAGCGCGATCACATGGTCCTGCTGGAGTTCGTGACCGCCG
CCGGGATCACTCTCGGCATGGACGAGCTGTACAAGTAGTAACCGCTCGAGTCTAGAGGGCCCGTTTAAAC
CCGCTGATCAGCCTCGACTGTGCCTTCTAGTTGCCAGCCATCTGTTGTTTGCCCCTCCCCCGTGCCTTCC
TTGACCCTGGAAGGTGCCACTCCCACTGTCCTTTCCTAATAAAATGAGGAAATTGCATCGCATTGTCTGA
GTAGGTGTCATTCTATTCTGGGGGGTGGGGTGGGGCAGGACAGCAAGGGGGAGGATTGGGAAGACAATAG
CAGGCATGCTGGGGATGCGGTGGGCTCTATGGCTTCTGAGGCGGAAAGAACCAGCTGGGGCTCTAGGGGG
TATCCCC
[124 nt withheld, positions 3438-3561]
C
[91 nt withheld, positions 3563-3653]
AGGGTGATGGTTCACGTACCTAGAAGTTCCTATTCCGAAGTTCCTATTCTCTAGAAAGTATAGGAACTTC
CTTGGCCAAAAAGCCTGAACTCACCGCGACGTCTGTCGAGAAGTTTCTGATCGAAAAGTTCGACAGCGTC
TCCGACCTGATGCAGCTCTCGGAGGGCGAAGAATCTCGTGCTTTCAGCTTCGATGTAGGAGGGCGTGGAT
ATGTCCTGCGGGTAAATAGCTGCGCCGATGGTTTCTACAAAGATCGTTATGTTTATCGGCACTTTGCATC
GGCCGCGCTCCCGATTCCGGAAGTGCTTGACATTGGGGAATTCAGCGAGAGCCTGACCTATTGCATCTCC
CGCCGTGCACAGGGTGTCACGTTGCAAGACCTGCCTGAAACCGAACTGCCCGCTGTTCTGCAGCCGGTCG
CGGAGGCCATGGATGCGATCGCTGCGGCCGATCTTAGCCAGACGAGCGGGTTCGGCCCATTCGGACCGCA
AGGAATCGGTCAATACACTACATGGCGTGATTTCATATGCGCGATTGCTGATCCCCATGTGTATCACTGG
CAAACTGTGATGGACGACACCGTCAGTGCGTCCGTCGCGCAGGCTCTCGATGAGCTGATGCTTTGGGCCG
AGGACTGCCCCGAAGTCCGGCACCTCGTGCACGCGGATTTCGGCTCCAACAATGTCCTGACGGACAATGG
CCGCATAACAGCGGTCATTGACTGGAGCGAGGCGATGTTCGGGGATTCCCAATACGAGGTCGCCAACATC
TTCTTCTGGAGGCCGTGGTTGGCTTGTATGGAGCAGCAGACGCGCTACTTCGAGCGGAGGCATCCGGAGC
TTGCAGGATCGCCGCGGCTCCGGGCGTATATGCTCCGCATTGGTCTTGACCAACTCTATCAGAGCTTGGT
TGACGGCAATTTCGATGATGCAGCTTGGGCGCAGGGTCGATGCGACGCAATCGTCCGATCCGGAGCCGGG
ACTGTCGGGCGTACACAAATCGCCCGCAGAAGCGCGGCCGTCTGGACCGATGGCTGTGTAGAAGTACTCG
CCGATAGTGGAAACCGACGCCCCAGCACTCGTCCGAGGGCAAAGGAATAGCACGTACTACGAGATTTCGA
TTCCACCGCCGCCTTCTATGAAAGGTTGGGCTTCGGAATCGTTTTCCGGGACGCCGGCTGGATGATCCTC
CAGCGCGGGGATCTCATGCTGGAGTTCTTCGCCCACCCCAACTTGTTTATTGCAGCTTATAATGGTTACA
AATAAAGCAATAGCATCACAAATTTCACAAATAAAGCATTTTTTTCACTGCATTCTAGTTGTGGTTTGTC
CAAACTCATCAATGTATCTTATCATGTCTGTATACCGTCGACCTCTAGCTAGAGCTTGGCGTAATCATGG
TCATAGCTGTTTCCTGTGTGAAATTGTTATCCGCTCACAATTCCACACAACATACGAGCCGGAAGCATAA
AGTGTAAAGCCTGGGGTGCCTAATGAGTGAGCTAACTCACATTAATTGCGTTGCGCTCACTGCCCGCTTT
CCAGTCGGGAAACCTGTCGTGCCAGCTGCATTAATGAATCGGCCAACGCGCGGGGAGAGGCGGTTTGCGT
ATTGGGCGCTCTTCCGCTTCCTCGCTCACTGACTCGCTGCGCTCGGTCGTTCGGCTGCGGCGAGCGGTAT
CAGCTCACTCAAAGGCGGTAATACGGTTATCCACAGAATCAGGGGATAACGCAGGAAAGAACATGTGAGC
AAAAGGCCAGCAAAAGGCCAGGAACCGTAAAAAGGCCGCGTTGCTGGCGTTTTTCCATAGGCTCCGCCCC
CCTGACGAGCATCACAAAAATCGACGCTCAAGTCAGAGGTGGCGAAACCCGACAGGACTATAAAGATACC
AGGCGTTTCCCCCTGGAAGCTCCCTCGTGCGCTCTCCTGTTCCGACCCTGCCGCTTACCGGATACCTGTC
CGCCTTTCTCCCTTCGGGAAGCGTGGCGCTTTCTCATAGCTCACGCTGTAGGTATCTCAGTTCGGTGTAG
GTCGTTCGCTCCAAGCTGGGCTGTGTGCACGAACCCCCCGTTCAGCCCGACCGCTGCGCCTTATCCGGTA
ACTATCGTCTTGAGTCCAACCCGGTAAGACACGACTTATCGCCACTGGCAGCAGCCACTGGTAACAGGAT
TAGCAGAGCGAGGTATGTAGGCGGTGCTACAGAGTTCTTGAAGTGGTGGCCTAACTACGGCTACACTAGA
AGAACAGTATTTGGTATCTGCGCTCTGCTGAAGCCAGTTACCTTCGGAAAAAGAGTTGGTAGCTCTTGAT
CCGGCAAACAAACCACCGCTGGTAGCGGTGGTTTTTTTGTTTGCAAGCAGCAGATTACGCGCAGAAAAAA
AGGATCTCAAGAAGATCCTTTGATCTTTTCTACGGGGTCTGACGCTCAGTGGAACGAAAACTCACGTTAA
GGGATTTTGGTCATGAGATTATCAAAAAGGATCTTCACCTAGATCCTTTTAAATTAAAAATGAAGTTTTA
AATCAATCTAAAGTATATATGAGTAAACTTGGTCTGACAGTTACCAATGCTTAATCAGTGAGGCACCTAT
CTCAGCGATCTGTCTATTTCGTTCATCCATAGTTGCCTGACTCCCCGTCGTGTAGATAACTACGATACGG
GAGGGCTTACCATCTGGCCCCAGTGCTGCAATGATACCGCGAGACCCACGCTCACCGGCTCCAGATTTAT
CAGCAATAAACCAGCCAGCCGGAAGGGCCGAGCGCAGAAGTGGTCCTGCAACTTTATCCGCCTCCATCCA
GTCTATTAATTGTTGCCGGGAAGCTAGAGTAAGTAGTTCGCCAGTTAATAGTTTGCGCAACGTTGTTGCC
ATTGCTACAGGCATCGTGGTGTCACGCTCGTCGTTTGGTATGGCTTCATTCAGCTCCGGTTCCCAACGAT
CAAGGCGAGTTACATGATCCCCCATGTTGTGCAAAAAAGCGGTTAGCTCCTTCGGTCCTCCGATCGTTGT
CAGAAGTAAGTTGGCCGCAGTGTTATCACTCATGGTTATGGCAGCACTGCATAATTCTCTTACTGTCATG
CCATCCGTAAGATGCTTTTCTGTGACTGGTGAGTACTCAACCAAGTCATTCTGAGAATAGTGTATGCGGC
GACCGAGTTGCTCTTGCCCGGCGTCAATACGGGATAATACCGCGCCACATAGCAGAACTTTAAAAGTGCT
CATCATTGGAAAACGTTCTTCGGGGCGAAAACTCTCAAGGATCTTACCGCTGTTGAGATCCAGTTCGATG
TAACCCACTCGTGCACCCAACTGATCTTCAGCATCTTTTACTTTCACCAGCGTTTCTGGGTGAGCAAAAA
CAGGAAGGCAAAATGCCGCAAAAAAGGGAATAAGGGCGACACGGAAATGTTGAATACTCATACTCTTCCT
TTTTCAATATTATTGAAGCATTTATCAGGGTTATTGTCTCATGAGCGGATACATATTTGAATGTATTTAG
AAAAATAAACAAATAGGGGTTCCGCGCACATTTCCCCGAAAA
Features (pLannotate 1.2.2; 23 found; start..end, strand, type, name):
     43..95      -  misc_feature   bom (fragment): basis of mobility region from pBR322
    250..629     +  enhancer       CMV enhancer: human cytomegalovirus immediate early enhancer
    630..833     +  promoter       CMV promoter: human cytomegalovirus (CMV) immediate early promoter
    835..854     +  promoter       PLtetO-1 promoter (fragment): modified phage lambda PL promoter with tet operator sites (Lutz and Bujard, 1997)
    856..875     +  promoter       PLtetO-1 promoter (fragment): modified phage lambda PL promoter with tet operator sites (Lutz and Bujard, 1997)
    883..916     +  promoter       TRE3GV promoter (fragment): 3rd-generation Tet-responsive promoter that can be activated by binding of Tet-On® 3G, optimized for retroviral and lentiviral vectors
   1058..1435    +  CDS            H2B: human histone H2B; HIST1H2BJ
   1448..2331    +  CDS            HaloTag® (fragment): modified bacterial dehalogenase that forms covalent bonds with chloroalkane derivatives
   2402..3117    +  CDS            EGFP (fragment): the original enhanced GFP (Yang et al., 1996) mammalian codon-optimized
   3168..3392    +  polyA_signal   bGH poly(A) signal: bovine growth hormone polyadenylation signal
   3396..3417    +  promoter       SV40 promoter (fragment): SV40 enhancer and early promoter
   3438..3671    +  rep_origin     f1 ori (fragment) (sequence partly withheld): f1 bacteriophage origin of replication; arrow indicates direction of (+) strand synthesis
   3676..3723    +  protein_bind   FRT: FLP-mediated recombination occurs in the 8-bp core sequence TCTAGAAA (Turan and Bode, 2011). FLP recombinase from the Saccharomyces cerevisiae 2μ plasmid
   3731..4753    +  CDS            HygR: aminoglycoside phosphotransferase from E. coli; aph(4)-Ia; confers resistance to hygromycin
   4763..4888    +  CDS            ble (fragment): BLE_KLEPN - Experimental evidence at protein level: Swiss-Prot protein existence level 1. Binding protein with a strong affinity to the bleomycin family of antibiotics. Binds to CL990; an antimitotic-antibiotic compound. From Klebsiella pneumoniae.
   4883..5004    +  polyA_signal   SV40 poly(A) signal: SV40 polyadenylation signal
   5077..5093    -  protein_bind   lac operator: The lac repressor binds to the lac operator to inhibit transcription in E. coli. This inhibition can be relieved by adding lactose or isopropyl-β-D-thiogalactopyranoside (IPTG). lac repressor encoded by lacI
   5101..5131    -  promoter       lac promoter: promoter for the E. coli lac operon
   5146..5167    -  protein_bind   CAP binding site: CAP binding activates transcription in the presence of cAMP. E. coli catabolite activator protein
   5180..5272    -  CDS            lacI (fragment): lac repressor; lacI; The lac repressor binds to the lac operator to inhibit transcription in E. coli. This inhibition can be relieved by adding lactose or isopropyl-β-D-thiogalactopyranoside (IPTG).
   5455..6043    -  rep_origin     ori: high-copy-number ColE1/pMB1/pBR322/pUC origin of replication
   6214..7074    -  CDS            AmpR: β-lactamase; bla; confers resistance to ampicillin, carbenicillin, and related antibiotics
   7075..7179    -  promoter       AmpR promoter: bla
