[The description below was written by a language model from this plasmid's Addgene catalogue record and pLannotate feature annotations shown in this document.]
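Description:
pcDNA5/FRT/TO_H2B-HaloTag10-T2A-EGFP is a 7.2 kb mammalian expression plasmid built on the pcDNA5/FRT/TO backbone and designed to place HaloTag10 in the nucleus of mammalian cells. In bacteria it is maintained as a high-copy plasmid through a ColE1/pUC-type origin and selected with ampicillin via the β-lactamase gene. The feature table also shows small backbone remnants (f1 ori, lac promoter/operator, lacI and ble fragments) that have no evident role in the payload.

The expression cassette is driven by the CMV immediate-early enhancer and promoter, followed by two short tet operator sequences (annotated by the software as PLtetO-1 and TRE3GV fragments). In cells that express the Tet repressor, these operators keep transcription off until tetracycline or doxycycline is added; in cells lacking the repressor, expression is expected to be constitutive. The open reading frame encodes human histone H2B fused to HaloTag10, which the record defines as HaloTag7 carrying the Q165W substitution. HaloTag is a modified bacterial dehalogenase that covalently binds chloroalkane ligands, and the H2B fusion tethers it to chromatin. According to the construct name, a T2A self-cleaving peptide links this fusion to EGFP, although the T2A is not annotated separately. EGFP is thus produced as a separate protein marking expressing cells, and the cassette ends in a bGH polyadenylation signal.

Downstream, an FRT site sits directly in front of a hygromycin resistance gene with an SV40 poly(A) signal and no annotated promoter of its own. This is the arrangement used for Flp-mediated integration into a host cell line's genomic FRT site, where recombination activates hygromycin resistance and gives isogenic stable lines. The associated publication concerns engineered HaloTag variants for fluorescence lifetime multiplexing.
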