Addgene plasmid #175521: pcDNA5/FRT/TO_H2B-HaloTag10-T2A-EGFP
Purpose: Nuclear expression of HaloTag10 in mammalian cells
Depositing lab: Kai Johnsson. Depositing organization: Max Planck Institute for Medical Research. Publication: Engineered HaloTag variants for fluorescence lifetime multiplexing. Frei MS, Tarnawski M, Roberti MJ, Koch B, Hiblot J, Johnsson K. Nat Methods. 2021 Dec 16. pii: 10.1038/s41592-021-01341-x. doi: 10.1038/s41592-021-01341-x. PubMed 34916672.
Backbone
  Vector backbone: pCDNA5/FR/TO
  Vector type: Mammalian Expression
  Selectable markers: Hygromycin
Growth in bacteria
  Bacterial resistance: Ampicillin, 100 μg/mL
  Growth temperature: 37°C
  Growth strain: DH5alpha
  Copy number: High Copy
Gene/Insert
  Gene/Insert name: H2B-HaloTag10 (alt names: H2B-HaloTag10; EGFP)
  Species: H. sapiens (human)
  Mutation: HaloTag10 = HaloTag7-Q165W
  Cloning method: Gibson Cloning
Terms and licenses: Academic/Nonprofit Terms; Industry Terms: Not Available to Industry
How to cite: pcDNA5/FRT/TO_H2B-HaloTag10-T2A-EGFP was a gift from Kai Johnsson (Addgene plasmid # 175521 ; http://n2t.net/addgene:175521 ; RRID:Addgene_175521)
